>Addgene plasmid #23600 | pDONR223-FGFRL1 | depositor partial sequence | sequence record 10724 | Author sequence
ATGACGCCGAGCCCCCTGTTGCTGCTCCTGCTGCCGCCGCTGCTGCTGGGGGCCTTCCCGCCGGCCGCCG
CCGCCCGAGGCCCCCCAAAGATGGCGGACAAGGTGGTCCCACGGCAGGTGGCCCGGCTGGGCCGCACTGT
GCGGCTGCAGTGCCCAGTGGAGGGGGACCCGCCGCCGCTGACCATGTGGACCAAGGATGGCCGCACCATC
CACAGCGGCTGGAGCCGCTTCCGCGTGCTGCCGCAGGGGCTGAAGGTGAAGCAGGTGGAGCGGGAGGATG
CCGGCGTGTACGTGTGCAAGGCCACCAACGGCTTCGGCAGCCTGAGCGTCAACTACACCCTCGTCGTGCT
GGATGACATTAGCCCAGGGAAGGAGAGCCTGGGGCCCGACAGCTCCTCTGGGGGTCAAGAGGACCCCGCC
AGCCAGCAGTGGGCACGACCGCGCTTCACACAGCCCTCCAAGATGAGGCGCCGGGTGATCGCACGGCCCG
TGGGTAGCTCCGTGCGGCTCAAGTGCGTGGCCAGCGGGCACCCTCGGCCCGACATCACGTGGATGAAGGA
CGACCAGGCCTTGACGCGCCCAGAGGCCGCTGAGCCCAGGAAGAAGAAGTGGACACTGAGCCTGAAGAAC
CTGCGGCCGGAGGACAGCGGCAAATACACCTGCCGCGTGTCGAACCGCGCGGGCGCCATCAACGCCACCT
ACAAGGTGGATGTGATCCAGCGGACCCGTTCCAAGCCCGTGCTCACAGGCACGCACCCCGTGAACACGAC
GGTGGACTTCGGGGGGACCACGTCCTTCCAGTGCAAGGTGCGCAGCGACGTGAAGCCGGTGATCCAGTGG
CTGAAGCGCGTGGAGTACGGCGCCGAGGGCCGCCACAACTCCACCATCGATGTGGGCGGCCAGAAGTTTG
TGGTGCTGCCCACGGGTGACGTGTGGTCGCGGCCCGACGGCTCCTACCTCAATAAGCTGCTCATCACCCG
TGCCCGCCAGGACGATGCGGGCATGTACATCTGCCTTGGCGCCAACACCATGGGCTACAGCTTCCGCAGC
GCCTTCCTCACCGTGCTGCCAGACCCAAAACCGCCAGGGCCACCTGTGGCCTCCTCGTCCTCGGCCACTA
GCCTGCCGTGGCCCGTGGTCATCGGCATCCCAGCCGGCGCTGTCTTCATCCTGGGCACCCTGCTCCTGTG
GCTTTGCCAGGCCCAGAAGAAGCCGTGCACCCCCGCGCCTGCCCCTCCCCTGCCTGGGCACCGCCCGCCG
GGGACGGCCCGCGACCGCAGCGGAGACAAGGACCTTCCCTCGTTGGCCGCCCTCAGCGCTGGCCCTGGTG
TGGGGCTGTGTGAGGAGCATGGGTCTCCGGCAGCCCCCCAGCACTTACTGGGCCCAGGCCCAGTTGCTGG
CCCTAAGTTGTACCCCAAACTCTACACAGACATCCACACACACACACACACACACTCTCACACACACTCA
CACGTGGAGGGCAAGGTCCACCAGCACATCCACTATCAGTGCTAG
