>Addgene plasmid #23600 | pDONR223-FGFRL1 | addgene partial sequence | sequence record 29398 | 23600 with M13pUC-fwd
AATAATGATTTTATTTTGACTGATAGTGACCTGTTCGTTGCAACAAATTGATGAGCAATGCTTTTTTATA
ATGCCAACTTTGTACAAAAAAGTTGGCATGACGCCGAGCCCCCTGTTGCTGCTCCTGCTGCCGCCGCTGC
TGCTGGGGGCCTTCCCGCCGGCCGCCGCCGCCCGAGGCCCCCCAAAGATGGCGGACAAGGTGGTCCCACG
GCAGGTGGCCCGGCTGGGCCGCACTGTGCGGCTGCAGTGCCCAGTGGAGGGGGACCCGCCGCCGCTGACC
ATGTGGACCAAGGATGGCCGCACCATCCACAGCGGCTGGAGCCGCTTCCGCGTGCTGCCGCAGGGGCTGA
AGGTGAAGCAGGTGGAGCGGGAGGATGCCGGCGTGTACGTGTGCAAGGCCACCAACGGCTTCGGCAGCCT
GAGCGTCAACTACACCCTCGTCGTGCTGGATGACATTAGCCCAGGGAAGGAGAGCCTGGGGCCCGACAGC
TCCTCTGGGGGTCAAGAGGACCCCGCCAGCCAGCAGTGGGCACGACCGCGCTTCACACAGCCCTCCAAGA
TGAGGCGCCGGGTGATCGCACGGCCCGTGGGTAGCTCCGTGCGGCTCAAGTGCGTGGCCAGCGGGCACCC
TCGGCCCGACATCACGTGGATGAAGG
