[The description below was written by a language model from this plasmid's Addgene catalogue record.]
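Description:
pDONR223-FGFRL1 is a Gateway entry-type clone built on the pDONR223 donor vector backbone (about 5 kb without insert), carrying the human FGFRL1 open reading frame, which encodes fibroblast growth factor receptor-like 1 (also known as FGFR5 or FHFR). The insert is recorded as 1,515 bp and was introduced by Gateway recombination cloning. The plasmid is maintained in E. coli as a high-copy plasmid under spectinomycin selection. No feature table is provided with the record, so the origin of replication and the exact recombination sites flanking the ORF are not itemised. After recombination into a pDONR vector, an insert is normally flanked by attL sites that allow transfer into attR-containing destination vectors by an LR reaction. M13 forward and reverse primer sites on either side of the insert are listed for sequence verification.

The ORF has no stop codon. This "open" configuration lets the coding sequence be recombined into a destination vector that supplies a C-terminal epitope tag of choice together with a stop codon. The donor backbone is not an expression vector, the record states no promoter driving the ORF, and the depositors note that the plasmid should not be used directly for transfection. Instead it serves as a shuttle source of the ORF. The depositors point to a companion set of custom lentiviral destination vectors (pLX301 to pLX304), available separately, for expressing such ORFs in mammalian cells. The clone belongs to a kit of ORFs associated with a study that examined resistance to RAF inhibition through reactivation of the MAP kinase pathway.
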