Addgene plasmid #23600: pDONR223-FGFRL1
Depositing lab: William Hahn & David Root. Depositing organization: Dana-Farber Cancer Institute. Publication: COT drives resistance to RAF inhibition through MAP kinase pathway reactivation. Johannessen CM, Boehm JS, Kim SY, Thomas SR, Wardwell L, Johnson LA, Emery CM, Stransky N, Cogdill AP, Barretina J, Caponigro G, Hieronymus H, Murray RR, Salehi-Ashtiani K, Hill DE, Vidal M, Zhao JJ, Yang X, Alkan O, Kim S, Harris JL, Wilson CJ, Myer VE, Finan PM, Root DE, Roberts TM, Golub T, Flaherty KT, Dummer R, Weber BL, Sellers WR, Schlegel R, Wargo JA, Hahn WC, Garraway LA. Nature. 2010 Dec 16;468(7326):968-72. doi: 10.1038/nature09627 PubMed 21107320.
Backbone
  Vector backbone: pDONR223
  Backbone manufacturer: Invitrogen
  Backbone size w/o insert (bp): 5005
  Vector type: Gateway Donor vector
Growth in bacteria
  Bacterial resistance: Spectinomycin, 50 μg/mL
  Growth temperature: 37°C
  Growth strain: DH5alpha
  Copy number: High Copy
Gene/Insert
  Gene/Insert name: FGFRL1 (alt name: fibroblast growth factor receptor-like 1;FGFRL1)
  Species: H. sapiens (human)
  Insert size (bp): 1515
  Entrez Gene: FGFRL1 (a.k.a. FGFR-5, FGFR5, FHFR)
  Cloning method: Gateway Cloning
  Sequencing primers: 5′ M13pUC-fwd; 3′ M13rev
Terms and licenses: Academic/Nonprofit Terms; Industry Terms: Not Available to Industry
Depositor comments: The ORF has no Stop codon. This design enables easy recombination into a destination vector to add an epitope tag of choice and Stop codon to the ORF. Do NOT use this plasmid directly for transfections. A set of 4 custom lentiviral vectors is available ( pLX301 (http://www.addgene.org/25895/) , pLX302 (http://www.addgene.org/25896/) , pLX303 (http://www.addgene.org/25897/) , pLX304 (http://www.addgene.org/25890/) ) to be used to express these ORFs in mammalian cells. These plasmids are not included in the kit and must be ordered separately.
How to cite: pDONR223-FGFRL1 was a gift from William Hahn & David Root (Addgene plasmid # 23600 ; http://n2t.net/addgene:23600 ; RRID:Addgene_23600)
